Addgene plasmid #167432: pMSR:MSMEG_5469:Dendra
Purpose: C-term fluorescent fusion
Depositing lab: Keith Derbyshire & Joseph Wade. Depositing organization: Wadsworth Center, New York State Department of Health. Publication: A Mycobacterial Systems Resource for the Research Community. Judd JA, Canestrari J, Clark R, Joseph A, Lapierre P, Lasek-Nesselquist E, Mir M, Palumbo M, Smith C, Stone M, Upadhyay A, Wirth SE, Dedrick RM, Meier CG, Russell DA, Dills A, Dove E, Kester J, Wolf ID, Zhu J, Rubin ER, Fortune S, Hatfull GF, Gray TA, Wade JT, Derbyshire KM. mBio. 2021 Mar 2;12(2). pii: mBio.02401-20. doi: 10.1128/mBio.02401-20. PubMed 33653882.
Backbone
  Vector backbone: pMSR:Dendra
  Vector type: Bacterial Expression ; Integrating Mycobacterial Expression Vector attL5. T7 expression in E. coli
Growth in bacteria
  Bacterial resistance: Apramycin, 25 μg/mL
  Growth temperature: 37°C
  Growth strain: DH5alpha
  Copy number: High Copy
Gene/Insert
  Gene/Insert name: MSMEG_5469
  Species: M. smegmatis
  Promoter: pmycTetO
  Tag / fusion protein: Gly-Ala Linker/Dendra2/1x Flag Tag (C terminal on insert)
  Cloning method: Ligation Independent Cloning
  Sequencing primers: 5′ TGATAGAGTTTGTCCTCCCTATCAG; 3′ TCCATATGCACCTTGACACG
Resource information
  A portion of this plasmid was derived from a plasmid made by: CP000480.1
Terms and licenses: Academic/Nonprofit Terms; Industry Terms: Not Available to Industry
Depositor comments: 5' cloning site: AseI (destroyed), 3' cloning site: HindIII (not destroyed)
How to cite: pMSR:MSMEG_5469:Dendra was a gift from Keith Derbyshire & Joseph Wade (Addgene plasmid # 167432 ; http://n2t.net/addgene:167432 ; RRID:Addgene_167432)
