[The description below was written by a language model from this plasmid's Addgene catalogue record.]
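Description:
pMSR:MSMEG_5469:Dendra is a bacterial expression plasmid built on the pMSR:Dendra backbone, an integrating mycobacterial expression vector that uses the mycobacteriophage L5 attachment system to insert in single copy into the mycobacterial chromosome rather than replicating episomally. The catalogue entry also lists T7-based expression in E. coli, so the same construct can be used to produce the fusion protein in a T7 polymerase-expressing E. coli host. It is propagated as a high-copy plasmid in E. coli and selected with apramycin. The record does not name the E. coli origin of replication or give a feature map, so the arrangement of the integration and T7 elements cannot be described in detail.

The insert is the Mycobacterium smegmatis open reading frame MSMEG_5469, derived from the reference M. smegmatis genome sequence and introduced by ligation-independent cloning between an AseI site (destroyed) and a HindIII site (retained). The function of this gene's product is not stated. Expression in mycobacteria is driven by pmycTetO, a mycobacterial promoter carrying tet operator sequences, which allows tetracycline-repressor-based regulation in strains that supply TetR. The coding sequence is fused at its C terminus, through a glycine-alanine linker, to Dendra2 followed by a single FLAG tag. Dendra2 is a green-to-red photoconvertible fluorescent protein, so the fusion supports live-cell localisation and pulse-chase style tracking, while the FLAG epitope allows immunodetection or affinity purification. The plasmid belongs to a systematic mycobacterial resource collection of tagged genes, and its stated purpose is to provide a C-terminal fluorescent fusion of this protein.
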