>Addgene plasmid #167432 | pMSR:MSMEG_5469:Dendra | depositor partial sequence | sequence record 325260 | partial
ATGCATCCGGGATGGCCGGACACCGTGGGCCCGTTGCGGGTGCCTGCCGGTGTGGTGGGGCTGCGTCCGG
TGCGCATGCGCGACGCGGCCGCGTGGAGCCGGATCCGTTTGGCCGACCAGCACCACCTGGAACCGTGGGA
GCCCATGACCGGCATGGATTGGAAAGTGCGCCACGCGGTTACGTCGTGGCCGTCGATCTGCTCGGGTCTG
CGTGCCGAGGCGCGGCACGGACGCATGCTGCCGTTCGTGATCGAGCTGGACGGCGAGTTCGTGGGGCAGT
TGACCATCGGCAACGTGACGCACGGGGCCCTGCGCTCGGCTTGGATCGGCTACTGGGTGGCGAGCTCGAG
GACCGGTGGCGGTATCGCGACGGCCGCGCTCGCGATGGGGCTCGACCACTGCTTCACCGCCGTGCAGTTG
CATCGCATCGAGGCCACGGTGCGCCCGGAGAACACGCCGAGCCGGGCCGTGCTGGCGCACGTGGGCTTCC
GCGAGGAGGGGCTGCTGAAGCGCTACCTCGAGGTCGACGGCGCGTGGCGCGATCATCTTCTGGTGGCCAT
CACGGCCGAGGAATTACCGCAATCGGCAGCGCACCGGCTCGTGGCGGCCGGGCGCGCGGAATGGTGT
